>Addgene plasmid #202418 | pQCXIZ GFP PODXL delta PBM + Ezrin | addgene full sequence | sequence record 399099 | Addgene NGS Result
TCCGCGTTACATAACTTACGGTAAATGGCCCGCCTGGCTGACCGCCCAACGACCCCCGCCCATTGACGTC
AATAATGACGTATGTTCCCATAGTAACGCCAATAGGGACTTTCCATTGACGTCAATGGGTGGAGTATTTA
CGGTAAACTGCCCACTTGGCAGTACATCAAGTGTATCATATGCCAAGTACGCCCCCTATTGACGTCAATG
ACGGTAAATGGCCCGCCTGGCATTATGCCCAGTACATGACCTTATGGGACTTTCCTACTTGGCAGTACAT
CTACGTATTAGTCATCGCTATTACCATGGTGATGCGGTTTTGGCAGTACATCAATGGGCGTGGATAGCGG
TTTGACTCACGGGGATTTCCAAGTCTCCACCCCATTGACGTCAATGGGAGTTTGTTTTGGCACCAAAATC
AACGGGACTTTCCAAAATGTCGTAACAACTCCGCCCCATTGACGCAAATGGGCGGTAGGCGTGTACGGTG
GGAGGTCTATATAAGCAGAGCTCAATAAAAGAGCCCACAACCCCTCACTCGGCGCGCCAGTCTTCCGATA
GACTGCGTCGCCCGGGTACCCGTATTCCCAATAAAGCCTCTTGCTGTTTGCATCCGAATCGTGGTCTCGC
TGTTCCTTGGGAGGGTCTCCTCTGAGTGATTGACTACCCACGACGGGGGTCTTTCATTTGGGGGCTCGTC
CGGGATTTGGAGACCCCTGCCCAGGGACCACCGACCCACCACCGGGAGGTAAGCTGGCCAGCAACTTATC
TGTGTCTGTCCGATTGTCTAGTGTCTATGTTTGATGTTATGCGCCTGCGTCTGTACTAGTTAGCTAACTA
GCTCTGTATCTGGCGGACCCGTGGTGGAACTGACGAGTTCTGAACACCCGGCCGCAACCCTGGGAGACGT
CCCAGGGACTTTGGGGGCCGTTTTTGTGGCCCGACCTGAGGAAGGGAGTCGATGTGGAATCCGACCCCGT
CAGGATATGTGGTTCTGGTAGGAGACGAGAACCTAAAACAGTTCCCGCCTCCGTCTGAATTTTTGCTTTC
GGTTTGGAACCGAAGCCGCGCGTCTTGTCTGCTGCAGCGCTGCAGCATCGTTCTGTGTTGTCTCTGTCTG
ACTGTGTTTCTGTATTTGTCTGAAAATTAGGGCCAGACTGTTACCACTCCCTTAAGTTTGACCTTAGGTC
ACTGGAAAGATGTCGAGCGGATCGCTCACAACCAGTCGGTAGATGTCAAGAAGAGACGTTGGGTTACCTT
CTGCTCTGCAGAATGGCCAACCTTTAACGTCGGATGGCCGCGAGACGGCACCTTTAACCGAGACCTCATC
ACCCAGGTTAAGATCAAGGTCTTTTCACCTGGCCCGCATGGACACCCAGACCAGGTCCCCTACATCGTGA
CCTGGGAAGCCTTGGCTTTTGACCCCCCTCCCTGGGTCAAGCCCTTTGTACACCCTAAGCCTCCGCCTCC
TCTTCCTCCATCCGCCCCGTCTCTCCCCCTTGAACCTCCTCGTTCGACCCCGCCTCGATCCTCCCTTTAT
CCAGCCCTCACTCCTTCTCTAGGCGCCGGAATTGAAGATCTGGGGGATCGATCCTCTAGAGTCCGTTACA
TAACTTACGGTAAATGGCCCGCCTGGCTGACCGCCCAACGACCCCCGCCCATTGACGTCAATAATGACGT
ATGTTCCCATAGTAACGCCAATAGGGACTTTCCATTGACGTCAATGGGTGGAGTATTTACGGTAAACTGC
CCACTTGGCAGTACATCAAGTGTATCATATGCCAAGTACGCCCCCTATTGACGTCAATGACGGTAAATGG
CCCGCCTGGCATTATGCCCAGTACATGACCTTATGGGACTTTCCTACTTGGCAGTACATCTACGTATTAG
TCATCGCTATTACCATGGTGATGCGGTTTTGGCAGTACATCAATGGGCGTGGATAGCGGTTTGACTCACG
GGGATTTCCAAGTCTCCACCCCATTGACGTCAATGGGAGTTTGTTTTGGCACCAAAATCAACGGGACTTT
CCAAAATGTCGTAACAACTCCGCCCCATTGACGCAAATGGGCGGTAGGCGTGTACGGTGGGAGGTCTATA
TAAGCAGAGCTCGTTTAGTGAACCGTCAGATCGCCTGGAGACGCCATCCACGCTGTTTTGACCTCCATAG
AAGACACCGGGACCGATCCAGCCTCCGCGGCCGGGAACGGTGCATTGGAACGGACCTGCAGGAATTGATC
CGCGGCCGCGCCACCATGCGCTGCGCGCTGGCGCTCTCGGCGCTGCTGCTACTGTTGTCAACGCCGCCGC
TGCTGCCGTCGATGGTGAGCAAGGGCGAGGAGCTGTTCACCGGGGTGGTGCCCATCCTGGTCGAGCTGGA
CGGCGACGTAAACGGCCACAAGTTCAGCGTGTCCGGCGAGGGCGAGGGCGATGCCACCTACGGCAAGCTG
ACCCTGAAGTTCATCTGCACCACCGGCAAGCTGCCCGTGCCCTGGCCCACCCTCGTGACCACCCTGACCT
ACGGCGTGCAGTGCTTCAGCCGCTACCCCGACCACATGAAGCAGCACGACTTCTTCAAGTCCGCCATGCC
CGAAGGCTACGTCCAGGAGCGCACCATCTTCTTCAAGGACGACGGCAACTACAAGACCCGCGCCGAGGTG
AAGTTCGAGGGCGACACCCTGGTGAACCGCATCGAGCTGAAGGGCATCGACTTCAAGGAGGACGGCAACA
TCCTGGGGCACAAGCTGGAGTACAACTACAACAGCCACAACGTCTATATCATGGCCGACAAGCAGAAGAA
CGGCATCAAGGTGAACTTCAAGATCCGCCACAACATCGAGGACGGCAGCGTGCAGCTCGCCGACCACTAC
CAGCAGAACACCCCCATCGGCGACGGCCCCGTGCTGCTGCCCGACAACCACTACCTGAGCACCCAGTCCG
CCCTGAGCAAAGACCCCAACGAGAAGCGCGATCACATGGTCCTGCTGGAGTTCGTGACCGCCGCCGGGAT
CACTCTCGGCATGGACGAGCTGTACAAGTCGCCGTCGCCGTCGCCGTCGCCCTCCCAGAATGCAACCCAG
ACTACTACGGACTCATCTAACAAAACAGCACCGACTCCAGCATCCAGTGTCACCATCATGGCTACAGATA
CAGCCCAGCAGAGCACAGTCCCCACTTCCAAGGCCAACGAAATCTTGGCCTCGGTCAAGGCGACCACCCT
TGGTGTATCCAGTGACTCACCGGGGACTACAACCCTGGCTCAGCAAGTCTCAGGCCCAGTCAACACTACC
GTGGCTAGAGGAGGCGGCTCAGGCAACCCTACTACCACCATCGAGAGCCCCAAGAGCACAAAAAGTGCAG
ACACCACTACAGTTGCAACCTCCACAGCCACAGCTAAACCTAACACCACAAGCAGCCAGAATGGAGCAGA
AGATACAACAAACTCTGGGGGGAAAAGCAGCCACAGTGTGACCACAGACCTCACATCCACTAAGGCAGAA
CATCTGACGACCCCTCACCCTACAAGTCCACTTAGCCCCCGACAACCCACTTCGACGCATCCTGTGGCCA
CCCCAACAAGCTCGGGACATGACCATCTTATGAAAATTTCAAGCAGTTCAAGCACTGTGGCTATCCCTGG
CTACACCTTCACAAGCCCGGGGATGACCACCACCCTACTAGAGACAGTGTTTCACCATGTCAGCCAGGCT
GGTCTTGAACTCCTGACCTCGGGTGATCTGCCCACCTTGGCCTCCCAAAGTGCTGGGATTACAGCGTCAT
CGGTTATCTCGCAAAGAACTCAACAGACCTCCAGTCAGATGCCAGCCAGCTCTACGGCCCCTTCCTCCCA
GGAGACAGTGCAGCCCACGAGCCCGGCAACGGCATTGAGAACACCTACCCTGCCAGAGACCATGAGCTCC
AGCCCCACAGCAGCATCAACTACCCACCGATACCCCAAAACACCTTCTCCCACTGTGGCTCATGAGAGTA
ACTGGGCAAAGTGTGAGGATCTTGAGACACAGACACAGAGTGAGAAGCAGCTCGTCCTGAACCTCACAGG
AAACACCCTCTGTGCAGGGGGCGCTTCGGATGAGAAATTGATCTCACTGATATGCCGAGCAGTCAAAGCC
ACCTTCAACCCGGCCCAAGATAAGTGCGGCATACGGCTGGCATCTGTTCCAGGAAGTCAGACCGTGGTCG
TCAAAGAAATCACTATTCACACTAAGCTCCCTGCCAAGGATGTGTACGAGCGGCTGAAGGACAAATGGGA
TGAACTAAAGGAGGCAGGGGTCAGTGACATGAAGCTAGGGGACCAGGGGCCACCGGAGGAGGCCGAGGAC
CGCTTCAGCATGCCCCTCATCATCACCATCGTCTGCATGGCATCATTCCTGCTCCTCGTGGCGGCCCTCT
ATGGCTGCTGCCACCAGCGCCTCTCCCAGAGGAAGGACCAGCAGCGGCTAACAGAGGAGCTGCAGACAGT
GGAGAATGGTTACCATGACAACCCAACACTGGAAGTGATGGAGACCTCTTCTGAGATGCAGGAGAAGAAG
GTGGTCAGCCTCAACGGGGAGCTGGGGGACAGCTGGATCGTCCCTCTGGACAACCTGACCAAGGACGACC
TGGATGAGGAGGAAATGCCGAAACCAATCAATGTCCGAGTTACCACCATGGATGCAGAGCTGGAGTTTGC
AATCCAGCCAAATACAACTGGAAAACAGCTTTTTGATCAGGTGGTAAAGACTATCGGCCTCCGGGAAGTG
TGGTACTTTGGCCTCCACTATGTGGATAATAAAGGATTTCCTACCTGGCTGAAGCTGGATAAGAAGGTGT
CTGCCCAGGAGGTCAGGAAGGAGAATCCCCTCCAGTTCAAGTTCCGGGCCAAGTTCTACCCTGAAGATGT
GGCTGAGGAGCTCATCCAGGACATCACCCAGAAACTTTTCTTCCTCCAAGTGAAGGAAGGAATCCTTAGC
GATGAGATCTACTGCCCCCCTGAGACTGCCGTGCTCTTGGGGTCCTACGCTGTGCAGGCCAAGTTTGGGG
ACTACAACAAAGAAGTGCACAAGTCTGGGTACCTCAGCTCTGAGCGGCTGATCCCTCAAAGAGTGATGGA
CCAGCACAAACTTACCAGGGACCAGTGGGAGGACCGGATCCAGGTGTGGCATGCGGAACACCGTGGGATG
CTCAAAGATAATGCTATGTTGGAATACCTGAAGATTGCTCAGGACCTGGAAATGTATGGAATCAACTATT
TCGAGATAAAAAACAAGAAAGGAACAGACCTTTGGCTTGGAGTTGATGCCCTTGGACTGAATATTTATGA
GAAAGATGATAAGTTAACCCCAAAGATTGGCTTTCCTTGGAGTGAAATCAGGAACATCTCTTTCAATGAC
AAAAAGTTTGTCATTAAACCCATCGACAAGAAGGCACCTGACTTTGTGTTTTATGCCCCACGTCTGAGAA
TCAACAAGCGGATCCTGCAGCTCTGCATGGGCAACCATGAGTTGTATATGCGCCGCAGGAAGCCTGACAC
CATCGAGGTGCAGCAGATGAAGGCCCAGGCCCGGGAGGAGAAGCATCAGAAGCAGCTGGAGCGGCAACAG
CTGGAAACAGAGAAGAAAAGGAGAGAAACCGTGGAGAGAGAGAAAGAGCAGATGATGCGCGAGAAGGAGG
AGTTGATGCTGCGGCTGCAGGACTATGAGGAGAAGACAAAGAAGGCAGAGAGAGAGCTCTCGGAGCAGAT
TCAGAGGGCCCTGCAGCTGGAGGAGGAGAGGAAGCGGGCACAGGAGGAGGCCGAGCGCCTAGAGGCTGAC
CGTATGGCTGCACTGCGGGCTAAGGAGGAGCTGGAGAGACAGGCGGTGGATCAGATAAAGAGCCAGGAGC
AGCTGGCTGCGGAGCTTGCAGAATACACTGCCAAGATTGCCCTCCTGGAAGAGGCGCGGAGGCGCAAGGA
GGATGAAGTTGAAGAGTGGCAGCACAGGGCCAAAGAAGCCCAGGATGACCTGGTGAAGACCAAGGAGGAG
CTGCACCTGGTGATGACAGCACCCCCGCCCCCACCACCCCCCGTGTACGAGCCGGTGAGCTACCATGTCC
AGGAGAGCTTGCAGGATGAGGGCGCAGAGCCCACGGGCTACAGCGCGGAGCTGTCTAGTGAGGGCATCCG
GGATGACCGCAATGAGGAGAAGCGCATCACTGAGGCAGAGAAGAACGAGCGTGTGCAGCGGCAGCTGCTG
ACGCTGAGCAGCGAGCTGTCCCAGGCCCGAGATGAGAATAAGAGGACCCACAATGACATCATCCACAACG
AGAACATGAGGCAAGGCCGGGACAAGTACAAGACGCTGCGGCAGATCCGGCAGGGCAACACCAAGCAGCG
CATCGACGAGTTCGAGGCCCTGTAAGAATTCCCCCTAACGTTACTGGCCGAAGCCGCTTGGAATAAGGCC
GGTGTGCGTTTGTCTATATGTTATTTTCCACCATATTGCCGTCTTTTGGCAATGTGAGGGCCCGGAAACC
TGGCCCTGTCTTCTTGACGAGCATTCCTAGGGGTCTTTCCCCTCTCGCCAAAGGAATGCAAGGTCTGTTG
AATGTCGTGAAGGAAGCAGTTCCTCTGGAAGCTTCTTGAAGACAAACAACGTCTGTAGCGACCCTTTGCA
GGCAGCGGAACCCCCCACCTGGCGACAGGTGCCTCTGCGGCCAAAAGCCACGTGTATAAGATACACCTGC
AAAGGCGGCACAACCCCAGTGCCACGTTGTGAGTTGGATAGTTGTGGAAAGAGTCAAATGGCTCTCCTCA
AGCGTATTCAACAAGGGGCTGAAGGATGCCCAGAAGGTACCCCATTGTATGGGATCTGATCTGGGGCCTC
GGTGCACATGCTTTACATGTGTTTAGTCGAGGTTAAAAAAACGTCTAGGCCCCCCGAACCACGGGGACGT
GGTTTTCCTTTGAAAAACACGATGATAAGCTTGCCACAACCATGGCCAAGTTGACCAGTGCCGTTCCGGT
GCTCACCGCGCGCGACGTCGCCGGAGCGGTCGAGTTCTGGACCGACCGGCTCGGGTTCTCCCGGGACTTC
GTGGAGGACGACTTCGCCGGTGTGGTCCGGGACGACGTGACCCTGTTCATCAGCGCGGTCCAGGACCAGG
TGGTGCCGGACAACACCCTGGCCTGGGTGTGGGTGCGCGGCCTGGACGAGCTGTACGCCGAGTGGTCGGA
GGTCGTGTCCACGAACTTCCGGGACGCCTCCGGGCCGGCCATGACCGAGATCGGCGAGCAGCCGTGGGGG
CGGGAGTTCGCCCTGCGCGACCCGGCCGGCAACTGCGTGCACTTCGTGGCCGAGGAGCAGGACTGACACG
ACCCGGACGGGACGCTCCTGCGCCTGATACAGAACGAATTGCTTGCAGGCATCTCATGAGTGTGTCTTCC
CGTTTTCCGCCTGAGGTCACTGCGTGGATGGAGCATCAGTGGTCCAGGCTCTAGTTTTGACTCAACAATA
TCACCAGCTGAAGCCTATAGAGTACGAGCCATAGATAAAATAAAAGATTTTATTTAGTCTCCAGAAAAAG
GGGGGAATGAAAGACCCCACCTGTAGGTTTGGCAAGCTAGCTTAAGTAACGCCATTTTGCAAGGCATGGA
AAAATACATAACTGAGAATAGAGAAGTTCAGATCAAGGTCAGGAACAGATGGAACAGGGTCGACCCTAGA
GAACCATCAGATGTTTCCAGGGTGCCCCAAGGACCTGAAATGACCCTGTGCCTTATTTGAACTAACCAAT
CAGTTCGCTTCTCGCTTCTGTTCGCGCGCTTCTGCTCCCCGAGCTCAATAAAAGAGCCCACAACCCCTCA
CTCGGGGCGCCAGTCCTCCGATTGACTGAGTCGCCCGGGTACCCGTGTATCCAATAAACCCTCTTGCAGT
TGCATCCGACTTGTGGTCTCGCTGTTCCTTGGGAGGGTCTCCTCTGAGTGATTGACTACCCGTCAGCGGG
GGTCTTTCATTTGGGGGCTCGTCCGGGATCGGGAGACCCCTGCCCAGGGACCACCGACCCACCACCGGGA
GGTAAGCTGGCTGCCTCGCGCGTTTCGGTGATGACGGTGAAAACCTCTGACACATGCAGCTCCCGGAGAC
GGTCACAGCTTGTCTGTAAGCGGATGCCGGGAGCAGACAAGCCCGTCAGGGCGCGTCAGCGGGTGTTGGC
GGGTGTCGGGGCGCAGCCATGACCCAGTCACGTAGCGATAGCGGAGTGTAGATCCGGCTGTGGAATGTGT
GTCAGTTAGGGTGTGGAAAGTCCCCAGGCTCCCCAGCAGGCAGAAGTATGCAAAGCATGCATCTCAATTA
GTCAGCAACCAGGTGTGGAAAGTCCCCAGGCTCCCCAGCAGGCAGAAGTATGCAAAGCATGCATCTCAAT
TAGTCAGCAACCATAGTCCCGCCCCTAACTCCGCCCATCCCGCCCCTAACTCCGCCCAGTTCCGCCCATT
CTCCGCCCCATGGCTGACTAATTTTTTTTATTTATGCAGAGGCCGAGGCCGCCTCGGCCTCTGAGCTATT
CCAGAAGTAGTGAGGAGGCTTTTTTGGAGGCCTAGGCTTTTGCAAAAAGCTTACTGGCTTAACTATGCGG
CATCAGAGCAGATTGTACTGAGAGTGCACCATATGCGGTGTGAAATACCGCACAGATGCGTAAGGAGAAA
ATACCGCATCAGGCGCTCTTCCGCTTCCTCGCTCACTGACTCGCTGCGCTCGGTCGTTCGGCTGCGGCGA
GCGGTATCAGCTCACTCAAAGGCGGTAATACGGTTATCCACAGAATCAGGGGATAACGCAGGAAAGAACA
TGTGAGCAAAAGGCCAGCAAAAGGCCAGGAACCGTAAAAAGGCCGCGTTGCTGGCGTTTTTCCATAGGCT
CCGCCCCCCTGACGAGCATCACAAAAATCGACGCTCAAGTCAGAGGTGGCGAAACCCGACAGGACTATAA
AGATACCAGGCGTTTCCCCCTGGAAGCTCCCTCGTGCGCTCTCCTGTTCCGACCCTGCCGCTTACCGGAT
ACCTGTCCGCCTTTCTCCCTTCGGGAAGCGTGGCGCTTTCTCATAGCTCACGCTGTAGGTATCTCAGTTC
GGTGTAGGTCGTTCGCTCCAAGCTGGGCTGTGTGCACGAACCCCCCGTTCAGCCCGACCGCTGCGCCTTA
TCCGGTAACTATCGTCTTGAGTCCAACCCGGTAAGACACGACTTATCGCCACTGGCAGCAGCCACTGGTA
ACAGGATTAGCAGAGCGAGGTATGTAGGCGGTGCTACAGAGTTCTTGAAGTGGTGGCCTAACTACGGCTA
CACTAGAAGGACAGTATTTGGTATCTGCGCTCTGCTGAAGCCAGTTACCTTCGGAAAAAGAGTTGGTAGC
TCTTGATCCGGCAAACAAACCACCGCTGGTAGCGGTGGTTTTTTTGTTTGCAAGCAGCAGATTACGCGCA
GAAAAAAAGGATCTCAAGAAGATCCTTTGATCTTTTCTACGGGGTCTGACGCTCAGTGGAACGAAAACTC
ACGTTAAGGGATTTTGGTCATGAGATTATCAAAAAGGATCTTCACCTAGATCCTTTTAAATTAAAAATGA
AGTTTTAAATCAATCTAAAGTATATATGAGTAAACTTGGTCTGACAGTTACCAATGCTTAATCAGTGAGG
CACCTATCTCAGCGATCTGTCTATTTCGTTCATCCATAGTTGCCTGACTCCCCGTCGTGTAGATAACTAC
GATACGGGAGGGCTTACCATCTGGCCCCAGTGCTGCAATGATACCGCGAGACCCACGCTCACCGGCTCCA
GATTTATCAGCAATAAACCAGCCAGCCGGAAGGGCCGAGCGCAGAAGTGGTCCTGCAACTTTATCCGCCT
CCATCCAGTCTATTAATTGTTGCCGGGAAGCTAGAGTAAGTAGTTCGCCAGTTAATAGTTTGCGCAACGT
TGTTGCCATTGCTGCAGGCATCGTGGTGTCACGCTCGTCGTTTGGTATGGCTTCATTCAGCTCCGGTTCC
CAACGATCAAGGCGAGTTACATGATCCCCCATGTTGTGCAAAAAAGCGGTTAGCTCCTTCGGTCCTCCGA
TCGTTGTCAGAAGTAAGTTGGCCGCAGTGTTATCACTCATGGTTATGGCAGCACTGCATAATTCTCTTAC
TGTCATGCCATCCGTAAGATGCTTTTCTGTGACTGGTGAGTACTCAACCAAGTCATTCTGAGAATAGTGT
ATGCGGCGACCGAGTTGCTCTTGCCCGGCGTCAACACGGGATAATACCGCGCCACATAGCAGAACTTTAA
AAGTGCTCATCATTGGAAAACGTTCTTCGGGGCGAAAACTCTCAAGGATCTTACCGCTGTTGAGATCCAG
TTCGATGTAACCCACTCGTGCACCCAACTGATCTTCAGCATCTTTTACTTTCACCAGCGTTTCTGGGTGA
GCAAAAACAGGAAGGCAAAATGCCGCAAAAAAGGGAATAAGGGCGACACGGAAATGTTGAATACTCATAC
TCTTCCTTTTTCAATATTATTGAAGCATTTATCAGGGTTATTGTCTCATGAGCGGATACATATTTGAATG
TATTTAGAAAAATAAACAAATAGGGGTTCCGCGCACATTTCCCCGAAAAGTGCCACCTGACGTCTAAGAA
ACCATTATTATCATGACATTAACCTATAAAAATAGGCGTATCACGAGGCCCTTTCGTCTTCAAGAATTAG
CTTGGCCATTGCATACGTTGTATCCATATCATAATATGTACATTTATATTGGCTCATGTCCAACATTACC
GCCATGTTGACATTGATTATTGACTAGTTATTAATAGTAATCAATTACGGGGTCATTAGTTCATAGCCCA
TATATGGAGT
Features (pLannotate 1.2.2; 22 found; start..end, strand, type, name):
    309..512     +  promoter       CMV promoter: human cytomegalovirus (CMV) immediate early promoter
    513..688     +  LTR            5' LTR (truncated): truncated long terminal repeat from Moloney murine sarcoma virus
    810..1084    +  misc_feature   MESV Ψ (fragment): packaging signal of murine embryonic stem cell virus
   1151..1567    +  CDS            gag (truncated): truncated Moloney murine leukemia virus (MMLV) gag gene lacking the start codon
   1604..1907    +  enhancer       CMV enhancer: human cytomegalovirus immediate early enhancer
   1908..2111    +  promoter       CMV promoter: human cytomegalovirus (CMV) immediate early promoter
   2322..3038    +  CDS            EGFP: EGFP is a basic (constitutively fluorescent) green fluorescent protein published in 1996, derived from Aequorea victoria. It is reported to be a rapidly-maturing weak dimer with moderate acid sensitivity.
   3039..4634    +  CDS            PODXL: PODXL_HUMAN - Also known as PCLP, PCLP1. Experimental evidence at protein level: Swiss-Prot protein existence level 1. Involved in the regulation of both adhesion and cell morphology and cancer progression. Functions as an anti-adhesive molecule that maintains an open filtration pathway between neighboring foot processes in the podocyte by charge repulsion. Acts as a pro- adhesive molecule, enhancing the adherence of cells to immobilized ligands, increasing the rate of migration and cell-cell contacts in an integrin-dependent manner. Induces the formation of apical actin- dependent microvilli.
   4635..6392    +  CDS            EZR: EZRI_HUMAN - Also known as VIL2. Experimental evidence at protein level: Swiss-Prot protein existence level 1. Probably involved in connections of major cytoskeletal structures to the plasma membrane. In epithelial cells, required for the formation of microvilli and membrane ruffles on the apical pole. Along with PLEKHG6, required for normal macropinocytosis. From Homo sapiens (Human).
   6496..6958    +  misc_feature   IRES: internal ribosome entry site (IRES) of the encephalomyocarditis virus (EMCV)
   6972..7346    +  CDS            BleoR: antibiotic-binding protein; Sh ble from Streptoalloteichus hindustanus; confers resistance to bleomycin, phleomycin, and Zeocin™
   7350..7406    +  CDS            ble (fragment): BLE_KLEPN - Experimental evidence at protein level: Swiss-Prot protein existence level 1. Binding protein with a strong affinity to the bleomycin family of antibiotics. Binds to CL990; an antimitotic-antibiotic compound. From Klebsiella pneumoniae.
   7455..7524    +  CDS            env (fragment): murine leukemia virus gPr80 envelope polyprotein precursor; env; proteolytically cleaved into gp70SU and p15TM subunits
   7566..7991    +  LTR            3' LTR (ΔU3): self-inactivating 3' long terminal repeat (LTR) from Moloney murine leukemia virus
   8060..8100    +  CDS            rop (fragment): Rop protein, which maintains plasmids at low copy number; rop
   8202..8240    +  misc_feature   bom (fragment): basis of mobility region from pBR322
   8257..8586    +  promoter       SV40 promoter: SV40 enhancer and early promoter
   8592..8693    +  misc_feature   bom (fragment): basis of mobility region from pBR322
   8879..9467    -  rep_origin     ori: high-copy-number ColE1/pMB1/pBR322/pUC origin of replication
   9638..10498   -  CDS            AmpR: β-lactamase; bla; confers resistance to ampicillin, carbenicillin, and related antibiotics
  10499..10603   -  promoter       AmpR promoter: bla
  10789..308     +  enhancer       CMV enhancer (across the origin): human cytomegalovirus immediate early enhancer
