[The description below was written by a language model from this plasmid's Addgene catalogue record and pLannotate feature annotations shown in this document.]
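Description:
pQCXIZ GFP PODXL delta PBM + Ezrin is a viral expression plasmid of about 10.9 kb for stable expression of a human podocalyxin fusion protein in mammalian cells. The catalogue lists the vector type as lentiviral, but the annotated features are those of a gammaretroviral (MMLV-type) self-inactivating vector. They comprise a hybrid CMV enhancer/promoter joined to a truncated murine sarcoma virus 5' LTR, a Ψ packaging signal with a truncated gag segment lacking its start codon, and a U3-deleted 3' LTR from Moloney murine leukemia virus. The 5' CMV element drives production of the packageable genomic RNA in producer cells. After integration, the ΔU3 LTR removes LTR promoter activity, so expression depends on the internal promoter. In bacteria the plasmid replicates from a high-copy ColE1/pUC-type origin and is selected with ampicillin through the bla gene.

The payload is driven by an internal CMV enhancer/promoter and consists of three contiguous coding regions: EGFP at the N terminus, human PODXL, and human ezrin (EZR) at the C terminus. According to the record, the PODXL portion lacks its PDZ-binding motif, a mutation that prevents binding to NHERF1/2. Fusing ezrin directly to this mutant therefore links podocalyxin to ezrin, a membrane–cytoskeleton linker, without NHERF binding. Downstream, an EMCV IRES allows translation of the Sh ble gene from the same transcript, so transduced cells can be selected with Zeocin. An SV40 promoter fragment is also annotated in the plasmid backbone outside the LTRs. The construct suits live imaging and functional studies of podocalyxin localisation, and the associated work examines its spatial regulation in prometastatic behaviour.
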