Addgene plasmid #202418: pQCXIZ GFP PODXL delta PBM + Ezrin
Purpose: Expression of GFP-tagged PODXL PDZ-binding motif mutation (PBM; doesn't bind NHERF1/2) fused to EZRIN
Depositing lab: David Bryant. Depositing organization: University of Glasgow. Publication: Spatial regulation of the glycocalyx component podocalyxin is a switch for prometastatic function. Roman-Fernandez A, Mansour MA, Kugeratski FG, Anand J, Sandilands E, Galbraith L, Rakovic K, Freckmann EC, Cumming EM, Park J, Nikolatou K, Lilla S, Shaw R, Strachan D, Mason S, Patel R, McGarry L, Katoch A, Campbell KJ, Nixon C, Miller CJ, Leung HY, Le Quesne J, Norman JC, Zanivan S, Blyth K, Bryant DM. Sci Adv. 2023 Feb 3;9(5):eabq1858. doi: 10.1126/sciadv.abq1858. Epub 2023 Feb 3. PubMed 36735782.
Backbone
  Vector backbone: pQCXIZ GFP
  Vector type: Lentiviral
Growth in bacteria
  Bacterial resistance: Ampicillin, 100 μg/mL
  Growth temperature: 37°C
  Growth strain: NEB Stable
  Copy number: High Copy
Gene/Insert
  Gene/Insert name: PODXL
  Species: H. sapiens (human)
  Mutation: delete PDZ binding motif
  Entrez Gene: PODXL (a.k.a. Gp200, PC, PCLP, PCLP-1, PDX, PODXL1, gp135)
  Tag / fusion protein: GFP (N terminal on backbone); Ezrin (C terminal on insert)
  Cloning method: Restriction Enzyme; 5′ cloning site unknown (unknown if destroyed)
Terms and licenses: Academic/Nonprofit Terms; Industry Terms: Not Available to Industry
How to cite: pQCXIZ GFP PODXL delta PBM + Ezrin was a gift from David Bryant (Addgene plasmid # 202418 ; http://n2t.net/addgene:202418 ; RRID:Addgene_202418)
